Addgene plasmid #110653: UPATrap-VC-ORF2
Purpose: transposon containing BiFC VC cassette
Depositing lab: Chris Lord. Depositing organization: Institute of Cancer Research. Publication: Coupling bimolecular PARylation biosensors with genetic screens to identify PARylation targets. Krastev DB, Pettitt SJ, Campbell J, Song F, Tanos BE, Stoynov SS, Ashworth A, Lord CJ. Nat Commun. 2018 May 22;9(1):2016. doi: 10.1038/s41467-018-04466-4. PubMed 29789535.
Backbone
  Vector backbone: pUPATrap-TMat-08
  Backbone manufacturer: Genbank AB673353
  Vector type: Mammalian Expression
Growth in bacteria
  Bacterial resistance: Ampicillin, 100 μg/mL
  Growth temperature: 37°C
  Growth strain: DH5alpha
  Copy number: Unknown
Gene/Insert
  Gene/Insert name: Venus C-terminus cassette
  Species: H. sapiens (human)
  Cloning method: Gibson Cloning
  Sequencing primers: 5′ unknown
Terms and licenses: Academic/Nonprofit Terms; Industry Terms: Not Available to Industry
How to cite: UPATrap-VC-ORF2 was a gift from Chris Lord (Addgene plasmid # 110653 ; http://n2t.net/addgene:110653 ; RRID:Addgene_110653)
