[The description below was written by a language model from this plasmid's Addgene catalogue record and pLannotate feature annotations shown in this document.]
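Description:
UPATrap-VC-ORF2 is a transposon-based gene-trap plasmid for mammalian cells, built by Gibson cloning on the pUPATrap-TMat-08 backbone. It is intended to tag endogenous proteins with the C-terminal half of Venus for bimolecular fluorescence complementation (BiFC). The bacterial portion resembles a pBluescript-type vector. It has a high-copy ColE1/pUC origin, an ampicillin resistance gene with its own promoter, an f1 origin, lac regulatory and lacZα remnants, and flanking T3 and T7 promoters. The 8,144-nt feature table does not annotate the transposon terminal repeats, and the record does not say which transposase mobilises the element.

The trapping cassette begins with a human Bcl-2 intron 2/exon 3 splice acceptor. This is followed by an HA epitope fragment, the VC155 fragment of mVenus, and a stack of polyadenylation signals (two bGH and two hGH fragments). Insertion into an intron should therefore splice upstream exons onto HA-VC155 and terminate the transcript. The "ORF2" in the name presumably denotes one of several reading-frame variants, although the record does not confirm this.

The cassette is bracketed by oppositely oriented loxP and lox5171 pairs, separated by short ΔTK-derived spacer fragments. This is a FLEx-like arrangement that should allow Cre-mediated inversion. Outside these sites lie inverted minimal FRT sites for FLP. Downstream is a NeoR/KanR coding sequence followed by a mouse Hprt1 fragment. This is consistent with a poly(A)-trap style G418 selection module, but its promoter is not annotated.

The associated publication coupled PARylation biosensors with genetic screens. In that setting, randomly VC-tagged proteins would be screened for complementation with a partner carrying the other Venus half.
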