Features (pLannotate 1.2.2; 29 found; start..end, strand, type, name):
     20..124     +  promoter       AmpR promoter: bla
    125..985     +  CDS            AmpR: β-lactamase; bla; confers resistance to ampicillin, carbenicillin, and related antibiotics
   1156..1744    +  rep_origin     ori: high-copy-number ColE1/pMB1/pBR322/pUC origin of replication
   1927..2019    +  CDS            lacI (fragment): lac repressor; lacI; The lac repressor binds to the lac operator to inhibit transcription in E. coli. This inhibition can be relieved by adding lactose or isopropyl-β-D-thiogalactopyranoside (IPTG).
   2032..2053    +  protein_bind   CAP binding site: CAP binding activates transcription in the presence of cAMP. E. coli catabolite activator protein
   2068..2098    +  promoter       lac promoter: promoter for the E. coli lac operon
   2106..2122    +  protein_bind   lac operator: The lac repressor binds to the lac operator to inhibit transcription in E. coli. This inhibition can be relieved by adding lactose or isopropyl-β-D-thiogalactopyranoside (IPTG). lac repressor encoded by lacI
   2167..2185    +  promoter       T3 promoter: promoter for bacteriophage T3 RNA polymerase
   2212..2238    +  misc_feature   MCS (fragment): pBluescript multiple cloning site
   2511..2544    +  protein_bind   FRT (minimal): supports FLP-mediated excision but not integration (Turan and Bode, 2011) FLP recombinase from the Saccharomyces cerevisiae 2μ plasmid
   2756..2789    +  protein_bind   loxP: Cre-mediated recombination occurs in the 8-bp core sequence (GCATACAT). Cre recombinase
   2790..2963    -  CDS            ΔTK (fragment): truncated herpes simplex virus thymidine kinase (Salomon et al., 1995) confers sensitivity to nucleoside analogs such as acyclovir or ganciclovir
   2966..2999    +  protein_bind   lox5171: Cre-mediated recombination occurs in the 8-bp core sequence (GTACACAT). lox5171 sites are compatible with each other, but incompatible with loxP or loxN sites (Lee and Saito, 1988). Cre recombinase
   3007..3260    +  misc_feature   Bcl-2 SA (fragment): splice acceptor site from the intron 2/exon 3 junction of the human Bcl-2 gene (Seto et al., 1988)
   3263..3289    +  CDS            3xHA (fragment): three tandem HA epitope tags
   3392..3643    +  CDS            VC155: C-terminal fragment of mVenus for use in bimolecular fluorescence complementation (BiFC) (Kodama and Hu, 2010)
   3674..3898    +  polyA_signal   bGH poly(A) signal: bovine growth hormone polyadenylation signal
   3925..4149    +  polyA_signal   bGH poly(A) signal: bovine growth hormone polyadenylation signal
   4191..4481    +  polyA_signal   hGH poly(A) signal (fragment): human growth hormone polyadenylation signal
   4512..4809    +  polyA_signal   hGH poly(A) signal (fragment): human growth hormone polyadenylation signal
   4817..4850    -  protein_bind   loxP: Cre-mediated recombination occurs in the 8-bp core sequence (GCATACAT). Cre recombinase
   4852..5021    -  CDS            ΔTK (fragment): truncated herpes simplex virus thymidine kinase (Salomon et al., 1995) confers sensitivity to nucleoside analogs such as acyclovir or ganciclovir
   5025..5058    -  protein_bind   lox5171: Cre-mediated recombination occurs in the 8-bp core sequence (GTACACAT). lox5171 sites are compatible with each other, but incompatible with loxP or loxN sites (Lee and Saito, 1988). Cre recombinase
   5104..5137    -  protein_bind   FRT (minimal): supports FLP-mediated excision but not integration (Turan and Bode, 2011) FLP recombinase from the Saccharomyces cerevisiae 2μ plasmid
   5893..6696    +  CDS            NeoR/KanR: aminoglycoside phosphotransferase from Tn5; aph(3')-II (or nptII); confers resistance to neomycin, kanamycin, and G418 (Geneticin®)
   6799..6867    +  CDS            Hprt1 (fragment): HPRT_MUSSP - Also known as Hprt. Experimental evidence at protein level: Swiss-Prot protein existence level 1. Converts guanine to guanosine monophosphate, and hypoxanthine to inosine monophosphate. Transfers the 5-phosphoribosyl group from 5- phosphoribosylpyrophosphate onto the purine. Plays a central role in the generation of purine nucleotides through the purine salvage pathway (By similarity). From Mus spretus (Western Mediterranean mouse) (Algerian mouse).
   7498..7516    -  promoter       T7 promoter: promoter for bacteriophage T7 RNA polymerase
   7524..7679    +  CDS            lacZα (fragment): LacZα fragment of β-galactosidase; lacZ fragment
   7684..8138    +  rep_origin     f1 ori (sequence partly withheld): f1 bacteriophage origin of replication; arrow indicates direction of (+) strand synthesis
>Addgene plasmid #110653 | UPATrap-VC-ORF2 | addgene full sequence | sequence record 364048 | Addgene NGS Result
CACTTTTCGGGGAAATGTGCGCGGAACCCCTATTTGTTTATTTTTCTAAATACATTCAAATATGTATCCG
CTCATGAGACAATAACCCTGATAAATGCTTCAATAATATTGAAAAAGGAAGAGTATGAGTATTCAACATT
TCCGTGTCGCCCTTATTCCCTTTTTTGCGGCATTTTGCCTTCCTGTTTTTGCTCACCCAGAAACGCTGGT
GAAAGTAAAAGATGCTGAAGATCAGTTGGGTGCACGAGTGGGTTACATCGAACTGGATCTCAACAGCGGT
AAGATCCTTGAGAGTTTTCGCCCCGAAGAACGTTTTCCAATGATGAGCACTTTTAAAGTTCTGCTATGTG
GCGCGGTATTATCCCGTATTGACGCCGGGCAAGAGCAACTCGGTCGCCGCATACACTATTCTCAGAATGA
CTTGGTTGAGTACTCACCAGTCACAGAAAAGCATCTTACGGATGGCATGACAGTAAGAGAATTATGCAGT
GCTGCCATAACCATGAGTGATAACACTGCGGCCAACTTACTTCTGACAACGATCGGAGGACCGAAGGAGC
TAACCGCTTTTTTGCACAACATGGGGGATCATGTAACTCGCCTTGATCGTTGGGAACCGGAGCTGAATGA
AGCCATACCAAACGACGAGCGTGACACCACGATGCCTGTAGCAATGGCAACAACGTTGCGCAAACTATTA
ACTGGCGAACTACTTACTCTAGCTTCCCGGCAACAATTAATAGACTGGATGGAGGCGGATAAAGTTGCAG
GACCACTTCTGCGCTCGGCCCTTCCGGCTGGCTGGTTTATTGCTGATAAATCTGGAGCCGGTGAGCGTGG
GTCTCGCGGTATCATTGCAGCACTGGGGCCAGATGGTAAGCCCTCCCGTATCGTAGTTATCTACACGACG
GGGAGTCAGGCAACTATGGATGAACGAAATAGACAGATCGCTGAGATAGGTGCCTCACTGATTAAGCATT
GGTAACTGTCAGACCAAGTTTACTCATATATACTTTAGATTGATTTAAAACTTCATTTTTAATTTAAAAG
GATCTAGGTGAAGATCCTTTTTGATAATCTCATGACCAAAATCCCTTAACGTGAGTTTTCGTTCCACTGA
GCGTCAGACCCCGTAGAAAAGATCAAAGGATCTTCTTGAGATCCTTTTTTTCTGCGCGTAATCTGCTGCT
TGCAAACAAAAAAACCACCGCTACCAGCGGTGGTTTGTTTGCCGGATCAAGAGCTACCAACTCTTTTTCC
GAAGGTAACTGGCTTCAGCAGAGCGCAGATACCAAATACTGTTCTTCTAGTGTAGCCGTAGTTAGGCCAC
CACTTCAAGAACTCTGTAGCACCGCCTACATACCTCGCTCTGCTAATCCTGTTACCAGTGGCTGCTGCCA
GTGGCGATAAGTCGTGTCTTACCGGGTTGGACTCAAGACGATAGTTACCGGATAAGGCGCAGCGGTCGGG
CTGAACGGGGGGTTCGTGCACACAGCCCAGCTTGGAGCGAACGACCTACACCGAACTGAGATACCTACAG
CGTGAGCTATGAGAAAGCGCCACGCTTCCCGAAGGGAGAAAGGCGGACAGGTATCCGGTAAGCGGCAGGG
TCGGAACAGGAGAGCGCACGAGGGAGCTTCCAGGGGGAAACGCCTGGTATCTTTATAGTCCTGTCGGGTT
TCGCCACCTCTGACTTGAGCGTCGATTTTTGTGATGCTCGTCAGGGGGGCGGAGCCTATGGAAAAACGCC
AGCAACGCGGCCTTTTTACGGTTCCTGGCCTTTTGCTGGCCTTTTGCTCACATGTTCTTTCCTGCGTTAT
CCCCTGATTCTGTGGATAACCGTATTACCGCCTTTGAGTGAGCTGATACCGCTCGCCGCAGCCGAACGAC
CGAGCGCAGCGAGTCAGTGAGCGAGGAAGCGGAAGAGCGCCCAATACGCAAACCGCCTCTCCCCGCGCGT
TGGCCGATTCATTAATGCAGCTGGCACGACAGGTTTCCCGACTGGAAAGCGGGCAGTGAGCGCAACGCAA
TTAATGTGAGTTAGCTCACTCATTAGGCACCCCAGGCTTTACACTTTATGCTTCCGGCTCGTATGTTGTG
TGGAATTGTGAGCGGATAACAATTTCACACAGGAAACAGCTATGACCATGATTACGCCAAGCGCGCAATT
AACCCTCACTAAAGGGAACAAAAGCTGGAGCTCCAGCTAGCTGGCGGCGGCTCTAGAACTAGTGGATCTG
CTGGGCTTGCTGAAGGTAGGGGGTCAAGAACCAGAGGTGTAAAGTACTTGAGTAATTTTACTTGATTACT
GTACTTAAGTATTATTTTTGGGGATTTTTACTTTACTTGAGTACAATTAAAAATCAATACTTTTACTTTT
ACTTAATTACATTTTTTTAGAAAAAAAAGTACTTTTTACTCCTTACAATTTTATTTACAGTCAAAAAGTA
CTTATTTTTTGGAGATCACTTGGGCCCGGCTCGATCTCCGCGGCCGCATGATCGATTGCCGAAGTTCCTA
TTCTCTAGAAAGTATAGGAACTTCGGCATCGGCATCAATTCATCATCGGATATTTGCATCGCAATATCAA
TCCATTGCCCGGATGGCCGGATGATCGATGGCGGATGCCATGCGATGGATCGGAAATCGCATCCATTCCG
GCCGAAGTTCCTATTCTTCAAATAGTATAGGAACTTCGGCGAATTCGGAATCATTGGCAATGCCATCCAT
CGGATTTGATGCCATGCAATTCCGGATAACTTCGTATAGCATACATTATACGAAGTTATCCGAAAGCTGT
CCCCAATCCTCCCACCACGACCCGCCGCACTGCAGATACCGCACCGTATTGGCAAGTAGCCCGTAAACGC
GGCGAATCGCAGCCAGCATAGCCAGGTCCAGCCGCTCGCCGGGGCGCTGGCGTTTGGCCAGGCGGTCGAT
GTGTCTGTCCTCCGGAAGGGCCCGGATAACTTCGTATAGTACACATTATACGAAGTTATCCGGGATCTGC
TGTATCTCTAAGATGGCTGGCACGTAAAGAGGGTCTCAATAAATATGCCTTGAATTAATGAAAACAGTGG
TTTCTGAATCATGGCCTCCAAAGAGCATTTGCCTTTTCCCCTCTCACCCTTCTGAAGGTGCCCAGGCTGC
CCTGGCAGGATGCCTCTTTCTCTGTGGGGTGGCATTCTCTGCTCTCTCTCTAATACTCTTTCTTTTTCTT
CCCTCCTCTCCCCCAACTGCAGGATGCCTTTGTGGAACTGCCTACCCATACGATGTTCCAGATTACGCTC
TTATGGCCATGGAGGCCCGAATTCGGTCGACCGAGATCTCTCGAGGTACCCGTCCGGCGTGCAAAATCCC
GAACGACCTGAAACAGAAAGTCATGAACCACGACAAGCAGAAGAACGGCATCAAGGCCAACTTCAAGATC
CGCCACAACATCGAGGACGGCGGCGTGCAGCTCGCCGACCACTACCAGCAGAACACCCCCATCGGCGACG
GCCCCGTGCTGCTGCCCGACAACCACTACCTGAGCTACCAGTCCAAACTGAGCAAAGACCCCAACGAGAA
GCGCGATCACATGGTCCTGCTGGAGTTCGTGACCGCCGCCGGGATCACTCTCGGCATGGACGAGCTGTAC
AAGTAAAGCGCCAGCACAGTGGTCGAGCCTCGACTGTGCCTTCTAGTTGCCAGCCATCTGTTGTTTGCCC
CTCCCCCGTGCCTTCCTTGACCCTGGAAGGTGCCACTCCCACTGTCCTTTCCTAATAAAATGAGGAAATT
GCATCGCATTGTCTGAGTAGGTGTCATTCTATTCTGGGGGGTGGGGTGGGGCAGGACAGCAAGGGGGAGG
ATTGGGAAGACAATAGCAGGCATGCTGGGGATGCGGTGGGCTCTATGGCTTCTGAGGCGGAAAGCTAGAC
TCGACTGTGCCTTCTAGTTGCCAGCCATCTGTTGTTTGCCCCTCCCCCGTGCCTTCCTTGACCCTGGAAG
GTGCCACTCCCACTGTCCTTTCCTAATAAAATGAGGAAATTGCATCGCATTGTCTGAGTAGGTGTCATTC
TATTCTGGGGGGTGGGGTGGGGCAGGACAGCAAGGGGGAGGATTGGGAAGACAATAGCAGGCATGCTGGG
GATGCGGTGGGCTCTATGGCTTCTGAGGCGGAAAGCTTCAGCGATGGCTTCTAGCTGCCCGGGTGGCATC
CCTGTGACCCCTCCCCAGTGCCTCTTCTGGCCCTGGAAGTTGCCACTCCAGTGCCCACCAGCCTTGTCCT
AATAAAATTAAGTTGCATCATTTTGTCTGACTAGGTGTCCTTCTATAATATTATGGGGTGGAGGGGGGTG
GTATGGAGCAAGGGGCAAGTTGGGAAGACAACCTGTAGGGCCTGCGGGGTCTATTGGGAACCAAGCTGGA
GTGCAGTGGCACAATCTTGGCTCACTGCAATCTCCGCCTCCTGGGTTCAAGCGATTCTCCTGCCTCAGCC
TTCTAGCTTCAGCGATGGCTTCTAGCTGCCCGGGTGGCATCCCTGTGACCCCTCCCCAGTGCCTCTTCTG
GCCCTGGAAGTTGCCACTCCAGTGCCCACCAGCCTTGTCCTAATAAAATTAAGTTGCATCATTTTGTCTG
ACTAGGTGTCCTTCTATAATATTATGGGGTGGAGGGGGGTGGTATGGAGCAAGGGGCAAGTTGGGAAGAC
AACCTGTAGGGCCTGCGGGGTCTATTGGGAACCAAGCTGGAGTGCAGTGGCACAATCTTGGCTCACTGCA
ATCTCCGCCTCCTGGGTTCAAGCGATTCTCCTGCCTCAGCCTCCCGAGTCGAGCGGATAACTTCGTATAA
TGTATGCTATACGAAGTTATCCGCGCCAGGTCGCAGATCGTCGGTATGGAGCCGGGGGTGGTGACGTGGG
TCTGGACCATCCCGGAGGTAAGTTGCAGCAGGGCGTCCCGGCAGCCGGCGGGCGATTGGTCGTAATCCAG
GATAAAGACGTGCATGGAACGGAGGCGTTTGGCCAAGACGTCCAAGGCCCACGGATAACTTCGTATAATG
TGTACTATACGAAGTTATCCGATCGATATCCATCCCAAATATGCGATGGATGGATCGGATGCCGAAGTTC
CTATACTTTCTAGAGAATAGGAACTTCGGCATTGCGGCCGCAAATAGATCCATCCAATGAAGCTTGGGCT
GAACATCGAGCGCCAGGGCTCCGTAAAGCTACTAGAGCACAGGCGGTGCCCCAACGTCCTGGGGCCTCTC
CACTAATAACGGCTACTTCCAATTGATTGGACGCGCCATCTTGCCTGCCTTATGCATATTCAGCGGTGAA
CTGAATATTCATGAACGAGGCCCGTCCCGTCCCTCCCTCCTTCCCCCCACCCCCGGAACCCGCTCCGGAG
GACCCGAAGGGCCCCGCCTTCATTACCGATGCGTAGGACAAACCATTTTCCCGATGTGTGTGGGGGGATA
CTAATGAGAGACTTTAGCTGAAAATGAGCCTGAACTCCGAAGCTGAGTAAAAATGGCCTAACTTTATCCT
CCGTTCTGTAAGTCCTCGGTTTGAGTGCACGGGAAACCCGAAAGGAGGACGACAGGACCAGGAACATTCT
CCTCCTCCTGTCGCGTCAGAAAGAACACCCAACCAGGGAGCCGGAGCCCTAGCGTCAACAACTCCGCCGC
GCGCGCTCCGTGTAGGCCGGTGCGGGCGGCCCCGTAGCGCAAGGGAGGGCGGGAAAGGAAGGGGCGGGAC
ACAAGGGCGAATCTATAAAGGGCGTCACTCAGCCAGTTCTCTCCTCAGAAGCGCCGAGAGCGCGACCGGG
ACGGTTGGAGAAGAAGGTGGCTCCCGGAAGGGGGAGAGACAAACTGCCGTAACCTCTGCCGTTCAGGATC
CGTGCAGCCAATATGGGATCGGCCATTGAACAAGATGGATTGCACGCAGGTTCTCCGGCCGCTTGGGTGG
AGAGGCTATTCGGCTATGACTGGGCACAACAGACAATCGGCTGCTCTGATGCCGCCGTGTTCCGGCTGTC
AGCGCAGGGGCGCCCGGTTCTTTTTGTCAAGACCGACCTGTCCGGTGCCCTGAATGAACTGCAGGACGAG
GCAGCGCGGCTATCGTGGCTGGCCACGACGGGCGTTCCTTGCGCAGCTGTGCTCGACGTTGTCACTGAAG
CGGGAAGGGACTGGCTGCTATTGGGCGAAGTGCCGGGGCAGGATCTCCTGTCATCTCACCTTGCTCCTGC
CGAGAAAGTATCCATCATGGCTGATGCAATGCGGCGGCTGCATACGCTTGATCCGGCTACCTGCCCATTC
GACCACCAAGCGAAACATCGCATCGAGCGAGCACGTACTCGGATGGAAGCCGGTCTTGTCGATCAGGATG
ATCTGGACGAAGAGCATCAGGGGCTCGCGCCAGCCGAACTGTTCGCCAGGCTCAAGGCGCGCATGCCCGA
CGGCGATGATCTCGTCGTGACCCATGGCGATGCCTGCTTGCCGAATATCATGGTGGAAAATGGCCGCTTT
TCTGGATTCATCGACTGTGGCCGGCTGGGTGTGGCGGACCGCTATCAGGACATAGCGTTGGCTACCCGTG
ATATTGCTGAAGAGCTTGGCGGCGAATGGGCTGACCGCTTCCTCGTGCTTTACGGTATCGCCGCTCCCGA
TTCGCAGCGCATCGCCTTCTATCGCCTTCTTGACGAGTTCTTCTGACCACCGGTGACGCCATGGCCAATC
GCATCATGGATTCCATCCGATGCGAATCGCATCCATGGATGCGCCAATCGGATTCCATGCGATGCCATTT
CCGATGCGGGATCCGAAATTCCAGACAAGTTTGTTGTTGGATATGCCCTCGACTACAACGAGTACTTCAG
GAATTTGCAGGTAAGTAATGCTTTTTTTTTTCTCGCTCTCATTTTTCAAAAACCCACATAAAAATTGAGG
AAAGGGAAGAATTGTTTTCTCCTTCCAGCACCTCGTAATTTGACCCGACTGATGGTTCCCATTAGTCACA
TAAAGCTGTAGTCAAGTACAGACGTCGAATTCGCCGAAGTTCCTATACTATTTGAAGAATAGGAACTTCG
GCCTCGAGCATGCATCATATCCATCGCAATCGCATCCCCATTCAATTCACATCGCATATCCGATGCCGAT
ATGGCATCGGCATTGCCATCCAATCCTGATCAATATATATATGATGATATCCATATGATGATATATATAT
ATTAAATGCGGGATATGCCATTCCAATGCATCCATCCGAATGGATCCATGCGGATCATCGCATCCATTGC
GATAAAGGATCTTTCTTGCTTTTACTTTTACTTCCTTAATACTCAAGTACAATTTTAATGGAGTACTTTT
TTACTTTTACTCAAGTAAGATTCTAGCCAGATACTTTTACTTTTAATTGAGTAAAATTTTCCCTAAGTAC
TTGTACTTTCACTTGAGTAAAATTTTTGAGTACTTTTTACACCTCTGTCAAGAACCATATGCCGGTACCC
AATTCGCCCTATAGTGAGTCGTATTACGCGCGCTCACTGGCCGTCGTTTTACAACGTCGTGACTGGGAAA
ACCCTGGCGTTACCCAACTTAATCGCCTTGCAGCACATCCCCCTTTCGCCAGCTGGCGTAATAGCGAAGA
GGCCCGCACCGATCGCCCTTCCCAACAGTTGCGCAGCCTGAATGGCGAATGGG
[59 nt withheld, positions 7684-7742]
ACCACACCCGCC
[52 nt withheld, positions 7755-7806]
C
[91 nt withheld, positions 7808-7898]
A
[49 nt withheld, positions 7900-7948]
CCTTTGACGTTGGAGTCCACGTTCTTT
[37 nt withheld, positions 7976-8012]
ACCCTATCTCGGTCTATTCTTTTGATTTATAAGGGATTTTGCCGATTTCGGCCTATTGGTTAAAAAATGA
GCTGATTTAACAAAAATTTAACGCGAATTTTAACAAAATATTAACGCTTACAATTTAGGTGG
